>Addgene plasmid #112727 | pET28a_6HT-TBP6.7(T50A) | depositor full sequence | sequence record 212436 | Full Sequence
TGGCGAATGGG
[124 nt withheld, positions 12-135]
C
[91 nt withheld, positions 137-227]
A
[49 nt withheld, positions 229-277]
CCTTTGACGTTGGAGTCCACGTTCTTT
[37 nt withheld, positions 305-341]
ACCCTATCTCGGTCTATTCTTTTGATTTATAAGGGATTTTGCCGATTTCGGCCTATTGGTTAAAAAATGA
GCTGATTTAACAAAAATTTAACGCGAATTTTAACAAAATATTAACGTTTACAATTTCAGGTGGCACTTTT
CGGGGAAATGTGCGCGGAACCCCTATTTGTTTATTTTTCTAAATACATTCAAATATGTATCCGCTCATGA
ATTAATTCTTAGAAAAACTCATCGAGCATCAAATGAAACTGCAATTTATTCATATCAGGATTATCAATAC
CATATTTTTGAAAAAGCCGTTTCTGTAATGAAGGAGAAAACTCACCGAGGCAGTTCCATAGGATGGCAAG
ATCCTGGTATCGGTCTGCGATTCCGACTCGTCCAACATCAATACAACCTATTAATTTCCCCTCGTCAAAA
ATAAGGTTATCAAGTGAGAAATCACCATGAGTGACGACTGAATCCGGTGAGAATGGCAAAAGTTTATGCA
TTTCTTTCCAGACTTGTTCAACAGGCCAGCCATTACGCTCGTCATCAAAATCACTCGCATCAACCAAACC
GTTATTCATTCGTGATTGCGCCTGAGCGAGACGAAATACGCGATCGCTGTTAAAAGGACAATTACAAACA
GGAATCGAATGCAACCGGCGCAGGAACACTGCCAGCGCATCAACAATATTTTCACCTGAATCAGGATATT
CTTCTAATACCTGGAATGCTGTTTTCCCGGGGATCGCAGTGGTGAGTAACCATGCATCATCAGGAGTACG
GATAAAATGCTTGATGGTCGGAAGAGGCATAAATTCCGTCAGCCAGTTTAGTCTGACCATCTCATCTGTA
ACATCATTGGCAACGCTACCTTTGCCATGTTTCAGAAACAACTCTGGCGCATCGGGCTTCCCATACAATC
GATAGATTGTCGCACCTGATTGCCCGACATTATCGCGAGCCCATTTATACCCATATAAATCAGCATCCAT
GTTGGAATTTAATCGCGGCCTAGAGCAAGACGTTTCCCGTTGAATATGGCTCATAACACCCCTTGTATTA
CTGTTTATGTAAGCAGACAGTTTTATTGTTCATGACCAAAATCCCTTAACGTGAGTTTTCGTTCCACTGA
GCGTCAGACCCCGTAGAAAAGATCAAAGGATCTTCTTGAGATCCTTTTTTTCTGCGCGTAATCTGCTGCT
TGCAAACAAAAAAACCACCGCTACCAGCGGTGGTTTGTTTGCCGGATCAAGAGCTACCAACTCTTTTTCC
GAAGGTAACTGGCTTCAGCAGAGCGCAGATACCAAATACTGTCCTTCTAGTGTAGCCGTAGTTAGGCCAC
CACTTCAAGAACTCTGTAGCACCGCCTACATACCTCGCTCTGCTAATCCTGTTACCAGTGGCTGCTGCCA
GTGGCGATAAGTCGTGTCTTACCGGGTTGGACTCAAGACGATAGTTACCGGATAAGGCGCAGCGGTCGGG
CTGAACGGGGGGTTCGTGCACACAGCCCAGCTTGGAGCGAACGACCTACACCGAACTGAGATACCTACAG
CGTGAGCTATGAGAAAGCGCCACGCTTCCCGAAGGGAGAAAGGCGGACAGGTATCCGGTAAGCGGCAGGG
TCGGAACAGGAGAGCGCACGAGGGAGCTTCCAGGGGGAAACGCCTGGTATCTTTATAGTCCTGTCGGGTT
TCGCCACCTCTGACTTGAGCGTCGATTTTTGTGATGCTCGTCAGGGGGGCGGAGCCTATGGAAAAACGCC
AGCAACGCGGCCTTTTTACGGTTCCTGGCCTTTTGCTGGCCTTTTGCTCACATGTTCTTTCCTGCGTTAT
CCCCTGATTCTGTGGATAACCGTATTACCGCCTTTGAGTGAGCTGATACCGCTCGCCGCAGCCGAACGAC
CGAGCGCAGCGAGTCAGTGAGCGAGGAAGCGGAAGAGCGCCTGATGCGGTATTTTCTCCTTACGCATCTG
TGCGGTATTTCACACCGCATATATGGTGCACTCTCAGTACAATCTGCTCTGATGCCGCATAGTTAAGCCA
GTATACACTCCGCTATCGCTACGTGACTGGGTCATGGCTGCGCCCCGACACCCGCCAACACCCGCTGACG
CGCCCTGACGGGCTTGTCTGCTCCCGGCATCCGCTTACAGACAAGCTGTGACCGTCTCCGGGAGCTGCAT
GTGTCAGAGGTTTTCACCGTCATCACCGAAACGCGCGAGGCAGCTGCGGTAAAGCTCATCAGCGTGGTCG
TGAAGCGATTCACAGATGTCTGCCTGTTCATCCGCGTCCAGCTCGTTGAGTTTCTCCAGAAGCGTTAATG
TCTGGCTTCTGATAAAGCGGGCCATGTTAAGGGCGGTTTTTTCCTGTTTGGTCACTGATGCCTCCGTGTA
AGGGGGATTTCTGTTCATGGGGGTAATGATACCGATGAAACGAGAGAGGATGCTCACGATACGGGTTACT
GATGATGAACATGCCCGGTTACTGGAACGTTGTGAGGGTAAACAACTGGCGGTATGGATGCGGCGGGACC
AGAGAAAAATCACTCAGGGTCAATGCCAGCGCTTCGTTAATACAGATGTAGGTGTTCCACAGGGTAGCCA
GCAGCATCCTGCGATGCAGATCCGGAACATAATGGTGCAGGGCGCTGACTTCCGCGTTTCCAGACTTTAC
GAAACACGGAAACCGAAGACCATTCATGTTGTTGCTCAGGTCGCAGACGTTTTGCAGCAGCAGTCGCTTC
ACGTTCGCTCGCGTATCGGTGATTCATTCTGCTAACCAGTAAGGCAACCCCGCCAGCCTAGCCGGGTCCT
CAACGACAGGAGCACGATCATGCGCACCCGTGGGGCCGCCATGCCGGCGATAATGGCCTGCTTCTCGCCG
AAACGTTTGGTGGCGGGACCAGTGACGAAGGCTTGAGCGAGGGCGTGCAAGATTCCGAATACCGCAAGCG
ACAGGCCGATCATCGTCGCGCTCCAGCGAAAGCGGTCCTCGCCGAAAATGACCCAGAGCGCTGCCGGCAC
CTGTCCTACGAGTTGCATGATAAAGAAGACAGTCATAAGTGCGGCGACGATAGTCATGCCCCGCGCCCAC
CGGAAGGAGCTGACTGGGTTGAAGGCTCTCAAGGGCATCGGTCGAGATCCCGGTGCCTAATGAGTGAGCT
AACTTACATTAATTGCGTTGCGCTCACTGCCCGCTTTCCAGTCGGGAAACCTGTCGTGCCAGCTGCATTA
ATGAATCGGCCAACGCGCGGGGAGAGGCGGTTTGCGTATTGGGCGCCAGGGTGGTTTTTCTTTTCACCAG
TGAGACGGGCAACAGCTGATTGCCCTTCACCGCCTGGCCCTGAGAGAGTTGCAGCAAGCGGTCCACGCTG
GTTTGCCCCAGCAGGCGAAAATCCTGTTTGATGGTGGTTAACGGCGGGATATAACATGAGCTGTCTTCGG
TATCGTCGTATCCCACTACCGAGATATCCGCACCAACGCGCAGCCCGGACTCGGTAATGGCGCGCATTGC
GCCCAGCGCCATCTGATCGTTGGCAACCAGCATCGCAGTGGGAACGATGCCCTCATTCAGCATTTGCATG
GTTTGTTGAAAACCGGACATGGCACTCCAGTCGCCTTCCCGTTCCGCTATCGGCTGAATTTGATTGCGAG
TGAGATATTTATGCCAGCCAGCCAGACGCAGACGCGCCGAGACAGAACTTAATGGGCCCGCTAACAGCGC
GATTTGCTGGTGACCCAATGCGACCAGATGCTCCACGCCCAGTCGCGTACCGTCTTCATGGGAGAAAATA
ATACTGTTGATGGGTGTCTGGTCAGAGACATCAAGAAATAACGCCGGAACATTAGTGCAGGCAGCTTCCA
CAGCAATGGCATCCTGGTCATCCAGCGGATAGTTAATGATCAGCCCACTGACGCGTTGCGCGAGAAGATT
GTGCACCGCCGCTTTACAGGCTTCGACGCCGCTTCGTTCTACCATCGACACCACCACGCTGGCACCCAGT
TGATCGGCGCGAGATTTAATCGCCGCGACAATTTGCGACGGCGCGTGCAGGGCCAGACTGGAGGTGGCAA
CGCCAATCAGCAACGACTGTTTGCCCGCCAGTTGTTGTGCCACGCGGTTGGGAATGTAATTCAGCTCCGC
CATCGCCGCTTCCACTTTTTCCCGCGTTTTCGCAGAAACGTGGCTGGCCTGGTTCACCACGCGGGAAACG
GTCTGATAAGAGACACCGGCATACTCTGCGACATCGTATAACGTTACTGGTTTCACATTCACCACCCTGA
ATTGACTCTCTTCCGGGCGCTATCATGCCATACCGCGAAAGGTTTTGCGCCATTCGATGGTGTCCGGGAT
CTCGACGCTCTCCCTTATGCGACTCCTGCATTAGGAAGCAGCCCAGTAGTAGGTTGAGGCCGTTGAGCAC
CGCCGCCGCAAGGAATGGTGCATGCAAGGAGATGGCGCCCAACAGTCCCCCGGCCACGGGGCCTGCCACC
ATACCCACGCCGAAACAAGCGCTCATGAGCCCGAAGTGGCGAGCCCGATCTTCCCCATCGGTGATGTCGG
CGATATAGGCGCCAGCAACCGCACCTGTGGCGCCGGTGATGCCGGCCACGATGCGTCCGGCGTAGAGGAT
CGAGATCTCGATCCCGCGAAATTAATACGACTCACTATAGGGGAATTGTGAGCGGATAACAATTCCCCTC
TAGAAATAATTTTGTTTAACTTTAAGAAGGAGATATACCATGGGCAGCAGCCATCATCATCATCATCACA
GCAGCGGCGAGAACCTGTACTTCCAGGGCCATATGGCAGTTCCCGAGACCCGCCCTAACCACACTATTTA
TATCAACAACCTCAATTCGAAGATCAAGAAGGATGAGCTAAAAAAGTCCCTGCACGCCATCTTCTCCCGG
TTTGGCCAGATCCTGGATATCCTGGTACCGCGGCAGCGGGCGCCGAGGGGCCAGGCCTTTGTCATCTTCA
AGGAGGTCAGCAGCGCCACCAACGCCCTGCGCTCCATGCAGGGTTTCCCTTTCTATGACAAACCTATGCG
TATCCAGTATGCCAAGACCGACAAGCGTATCCCGGCCAAGATGAAATGATAGGGATCCGAATTCGAGCTC
CGTCGACAAGCTTGCGGCCGCACTCGAGCACCACCACCACCACCACTGAGATCCGGCTGCTAACAAAGCC
CGAAAGGAAGCTGAGTTGGCTGCTGCCACCGCTGAGCAATAACTAGCATAACCCCTTGGGGCCTCTAAAC
GGGTCTTGAGGGGTTTTTTGCTGAAAGGAGGAACTATATCCGGAT
Features (pLannotate 1.2.2; 19 found; start..end, strand, type, name):
     12..467     +  rep_origin     f1 ori (sequence partly withheld): f1 bacteriophage origin of replication; arrow indicates direction of (+) strand synthesis
    494..551     +  promoter       AmpR promoter (fragment): bla
    560..1375    -  CDS            KanR: aminoglycoside phosphotransferase; aph(3')-Ia; confers resistance to kanamycin in bacteria or G418 (Geneticin®) in eukaryotes
   1497..2085    +  rep_origin     ori: high-copy-number ColE1/pMB1/pBR322/pUC origin of replication
   2271..2413    -  misc_feature   bom: basis of mobility region from pBR322
   2515..2706    -  CDS            rop: Rop protein, which maintains plasmids at low copy number; rop
   2723..3103    +  CDS            YPB1_ECOLX: Protein predicted: Swiss-Prot protein existence level 4. From Escherichia coli.
   3175..3466    -  CDS            TcR (fragment): tetracycline efflux protein; tet; confers resistance to tetracycline
   3481..3502    -  protein_bind   CAP binding site: CAP binding activates transcription in the presence of cAMP. E. coli catabolite activator protein
   3515..4597    -  CDS            lacI: lac repressor; lacI; The lac repressor binds to the lac operator to inhibit transcription in E. coli. This inhibition can be relieved by adding lactose or isopropyl-β-D-thiogalactopyranoside (IPTG).
   4598..4675    -  promoter       lacI promoter: lacI
   4683..4962    -  CDS            TcR (fragment): tetracycline efflux protein; tet; confers resistance to tetracycline
   4984..5002    +  promoter       T7 promoter: promoter for bacteriophage T7 RNA polymerase
   5003..5027    +  protein_bind   lac operator: The lac repressor binds to the lac operator to inhibit transcription in E. coli. This inhibition can be relieved by adding lactose or isopropyl-β-D-thiogalactopyranoside (IPTG). lac repressor encoded by lacI
   5042..5064    +  RBS            RBS: efficient ribosome binding site from bacteriophage T7 gene 10 (Olins and Rangwala, 1989)
   5083..5099    +  CDS            capTEV™ (fragment): composite tag for in vivo biotinylation, TEV protease cleavage, and 6xHis tagging
   5146..5496    +  CDS            snf (fragment): SNRPA_DROME - Also known as D25, fs(1)1621, liz. Experimental evidence at protein level: Swiss-Prot protein existence level 1. Binds stem loop II of U1 snRNA. It is the first snRNP to interact with pre-mRNA. This interaction is required for the subsequent binding of U2 snRNP and the U4/U6/U5 tri-snRNP (By similarity). Plays a role in regulating sex-lethal splicing. From Drosophila melanogaster (Fruit fly).
   5507..5556    +  CDS            SET1 (fragment): solubility-enhancement tag derived from T7 phage gene 10B
   5564..5611    +  terminator     T7 terminator: transcription terminator for bacteriophage T7 RNA polymerase
