>Addgene plasmid #112727 | pET28a_6HT-TBP6.7(T50A) | addgene full sequence | sequence record 216330 | Addgene NGS Result
TGGCGAATGGG
[124 nt withheld, positions 12-135]
C
[91 nt withheld, positions 137-227]
A
[49 nt withheld, positions 229-277]
CCTTTGACGTTGGAGTCCACGTTCTTT
[37 nt withheld, positions 305-341]
ACCCTATCTCGGTCTATTCTTTTGATTTATAAGGGATTTTGCCGATTTCGGCCTATTGGTTAAAAAATGA
GCTGATTTAACAAAAATTTAACGCGAATTTTAACAAAATATTAACGCTTACAATTTAGGTGGCACTTTTC
GGGGAAATGTGCGCGGAACCCCTATTTGTTTATTTTTCTAAATACATTCAAATATGTATCCGCTCATGAA
TTAATTCTTAGAAAAACTCATCGAGCATCAAATGAAACTGCAATTTATTCATATCAGGATTATCAATACC
ATATTTTTGAAAAAGCCGTTTCTGTAATGAAGGAGAAAACTCACCGAGGCAGTTCCATAGGATGGCAAGA
TCCTGGTATCGGTCTGCGATTCCGACTCGTCCAACATCAATACAACCTATTAATTTCCCCTCGTCAAAAA
TAAGGTTATCAAGTGAGAAATCACCATGAGTGACGACTGAATCCGGTGAGAATGGCAAAAGTTTATGCAT
TTCTTTCCAGACTTGTTCAACAGGCCAGCCATTACGCTCGTCATCAAAATCACTCGCATCAACCAAACCG
TTATTCATTCGTGATTGCGCCTGAGCGAGACGAAATACGCGATCGCTGTTAAAAGGACAATTACAAACAG
GAATCGAATGCAACCGGCGCAGGAACACTGCCAGCGCATCAACAATATTTTCACCTGAATCAGGATATTC
TTCTAATACCTGGAATGCTGTTTTCCCGGGGATCGCAGTGGTGAGTAACCATGCATCATCAGGAGTACGG
ATAAAATGCTTGATGGTCGGAAGAGGCATAAATTCCGTCAGCCAGTTTAGTCTGACCATCTCATCTGTAA
CATCATTGGCAACGCTACCTTTGCCATGTTTCAGAAACAACTCTGGCGCATCGGGCTTCCCATACAATCG
ATAGATTGTCGCACCTGATTGCCCGACATTATCGCGAGCCCATTTATACCCATATAAATCAGCATCCATG
TTGGAATTTAATCGCGGCCTAGAGCAAGACGTTTCCCGTTGAATATGGCTCATAACACCCCTTGTATTAC
TGTTTATGTAAGCAGACAGTTTTATTGTTCATGACCAAAATCCCTTAACGTGAGTTTTCGTTCCACTGAG
CGTCAGACCCCGTAGAAAAGATCAAAGGATCTTCTTGAGATCCTTTTTTTCTGCGCGTAATCTGCTGCTT
GCAAACAAAAAAACCACCGCTACCAGCGGTGGTTTGTTTGCCGGATCAAGAGCTACCAACTCTTTTTCCG
AAGGTAACTGGCTTCAGCAGAGCGCAGATACCAAATACTGTCCTTCTAGTGTAGCCGTAGTTAGGCCACC
ACTTCAAGAACTCTGTAGCACCGCCTACATACCTCGCTCTGCTAATCCTGTTACCAGTGGCTGCTGCCAG
TGGCGATAAGTCGTGTCTTACCGGGTTGGACTCAAGACGATAGTTACCGGATAAGGCGCAGCGGTCGGGC
TGAACGGGGGGTTCGTGCACACAGCCCAGCTTGGAGCGAACGACCTACACCGAACTGAGATACCTACAGC
GTGAGCTATGAGAAAGCGCCACGCTTCCCGAAGGGAGAAAGGCGGACAGGTATCCGGTAAGCGGCAGGGT
CGGAACAGGAGAGCGCACGAGGGAGCTTCCAGGGGGAAACGCCTGGTATCTTTATAGTCCTGTCGGGTTT
CGCCACCTCTGACTTGAGCGTCGATTTTTGTGATGCTCGTCAGGGGGGCGGAGCCTATGGAAAAACGCCA
GCAACGCGGCCTTTTTACGGTTCCTGGCCTTTTGCTGGCCTTTTGCTCACATGTTCTTTCCTGCGTTATC
CCCTGATTCTGTGGATAACCGTATTACCGCCTTTGAGTGAGCTGATACCGCTCGCCGCAGCCGAACGACC
GAGCGCAGCGAGTCAGTGAGCGAGGAAGCGGAAGAGCGCCTGATGCGGTATTTTCTCCTTACGCATCTGT
GCGGTATTTCACACCGCAATGGTGCACTCTCAGTACAATCTGCTCTGATGCCGCATAGTTAAGCCAGTAT
ACACTCCGCTATCGCTACGTGACTGGGTCATGGCTGCGCCCCGACACCCGCCAACACCCGCTGACGCGCC
CTGACGGGCTTGTCTGCTCCCGGCATCCGCTTACAGACAAGCTGTGACCGTCTCCGGGAGCTGCATGTGT
CAGAGGTTTTCACCGTCATCACCGAAACGCGCGAGGCAGCTGCGGTAAAGCTCATCAGCGTGGTCGTGAA
GCGATTCACAGATGTCTGCCTGTTCATCCGCGTCCAGCTCGTTGAGTTTCTCCAGAAGCGTTAATGTCTG
GCTTCTGATAAAGCGGGCCATGTTAAGGGCGGTTTTTTCCTGTTTGGTCACTGATGCCTCCGTGTAAGGG
GGATTTCTGTTCATGGGGGTAATGATACCGATGAAACGAGAGAGGATGCTCACGATACGGGTTACTGATG
ATGAACATGCCCGGTTACTGGAACGTTGTGAGGGTAAACAACTGGCGGTATGGATGCGGCGGGACCAGAG
AAAAATCACTCAGGGTCAATGCCAGCGCTTCGTTAATACAGATGTAGGTGTTCCACAGGGTAGCCAGCAG
CATCCTGCGATGCAGATCCGGAACATAATGGTGCAGGGCGCTGACTTCCGCGTTTCCAGACTTTACGAAA
CACGGAAACCGAAGACCATTCATGTTGTTGCTCAGGTCGCAGACGTTTTGCAGCAGCAGTCGCTTCACGT
TCGCTCGCGTATCGGTGATTCATTCTGCTAACCAGTAAGGCAACCCCGCCAGCCTAGCCGGGTCCTCAAC
GACAGGAGCACGATCATGCGCACCCGTGGGGCCGCCATGCCGGCGATAATGGCCTGCTTCTCGCCGAAAC
GTTTGGTGGCGGGACCAGTGACGAAGGCTTGAGCGAGGGCGTGCAAGATTCCGAATACCGCAAGCGACAG
GCCGATCATCGTCGCGCTCCAGCGAAAGCGGTCCTCGCCGAAAATGACCCAGAGCGCTGCCGGCACCTGT
CCTACGAGTTGCATGATAAAGAAGACAGTCATAAGTGCGGCGACGATAGTCATGCCCCGCGCCCACCGGA
AGGAGCTGACTGGGTTGAAGGCTCTCAAGGGCATCGGTCGAGATCCCGGTGCCTAATGAGTGAGCTAACT
TACATTAATTGCGTTGCGCTCACTGCCCGCTTTCCAGTCGGGAAACCTGTCGTGCCAGCTGCATTAATGA
ATCGGCCAACGCGCGGGGAGAGGCGGTTTGCGTATTGGGCGCCAGGGTGGTTTTTCTTTTCACCAGTGAG
ACGGGCAACAGCTGATTGCCCTTCACCGCCTGGCCCTGAGAGAGTTGCAGCAAGCGGTCCACGCTGGTTT
GCCCCAGCAGGCGAAAATCCTGTTTGATGGTGGTTAACGGCGGGATATAACATGAGCTGTCTTCGGTATC
GTCGTATCCCACTACCGAGATATCCGCACCAACGCGCAGCCCGGACTCGGTAATGGCGCGCATTGCGCCC
AGCGCCATCTGATCGTTGGCAACCAGCATCGCAGTGGGAACGATGCCCTCATTCAGCATTTGCATGGTTT
GTTGAAAACCGGACATGGCACTCCAGTCGCCTTCCCGTTCCGCTATCGGCTGAATTTGATTGCGAGTGAG
ATATTTATGCCAGCCAGCCAGACGCAGACGCGCCGAGACAGAACTTAATGGGCCCGCTAACAGCGCGATT
TGCTGGTGACCCAATGCGACCAGATGCTCCACGCCCAGTCGCGTACCGTCTTCATGGGAGAAAATAATAC
TGTTGATGGGTGTCTGGTCAGAGACATCAAGAAATAACGCCGGAACATTAGTGCAGGCAGCTTCCACAGC
AATGGCATCCTGGTCATCCAGCGGATAGTTAATGATCAGCCCACTGACGCGTTGCGCGAGAAGATTGTGC
ACCGCCGCTTTACAGGCTTCGACGCCGCTTCGTTCTACCATCGACACCACCACGCTGGCACCCAGTTGAT
CGGCGCGAGATTTAATCGCCGCGACAATTTGCGACGGCGCGTGCAGGGCCAGACTGGAGGTGGCAACGCC
AATCAGCAACGACTGTTTGCCCGCCAGTTGTTGTGCCACGCGGTTGGGAATGTAATTCAGCTCCGCCATC
GCCGCTTCCACTTTTTCCCGCGTTTTCGCAGAAACGTGGCTGGCCTGGTTCACCACGCGGGAAACGGTCT
GATAAGAGACACCGGCATACTCTGCGACATCGTATAACGTTACTGGTTTCACATTCACCACCCTGAATTG
ACTCTCTTCCGGGCGCTATCATGCCATACCGCGAAAGGTTTTGCGCCATTCGATGGTGTCCGGGATCTCG
ACGCTCTCCCTTATGCGACTCCTGCATTAGGAAGCAGCCCAGTAGTAGGTTGAGGCCGTTGAGCACCGCC
GCCGCAAGGAATGGTGCATGCAAGGAGATGGCGCCCAACAGTCCCCCGGCCACGGGGCCTGCCACCATAC
CCACGCCGAAACAAGCGCTCATGAGCCCGAAGTGGCGAGCCCGATCTTCCCCATCGGTGATGTCGGCGAT
ATAGGCGCCAGCAACCGCACCTGTGGCGCCGGTGATGCCGGCCACGATGCGTCCGGCGTAGAGGATCGAG
ATCTCGATCCCGCGAAATTAATACGACTCACTATAGGGGAATTGTGAGCGGATAACAATTCCCCTCTAGA
AATAATTTTGTTTAACTTTAAGAAGGAGATATACCATGGGCAGCAGCCATCATCATCATCATCACAGCAG
CGGCGAGAACCTGTACTTCCAGGGCCATATGGCAGTTCCCGAGACCCGCCCTAACCACACTATTTATATC
AACAACCTCAATTCGAAGATCAAGAAGGATGAGCTAAAAAAGTCCCTGCACGCCATCTTCTCCCGGTTTG
GCCAGATCCTGGATATCCTGGTACCGCGGCAGCGGGCGCCGAGGGGCCAGGCCTTTGTCATCTTCAAGGA
GGTCAGCAGCGCCACCAACGCCCTGCGCTCCATGCAGGGTTTCCCTTTCTATGACAAACCTATGCGTATC
CAGTATGCCAAGACCGACAAGCGTATCCCGGCCAAGATGAAATGATAGGGATCCGAATTCGAGCTCCGTC
GACAAGCTTGCGGCCGCACTCGAGCACCACCACCACCACCACTGAGATCCGGCTGCTAACAAAGCCCGAA
AGGAAGCTGAGTTGGCTGCTGCCACCGCTGAGCAATAACTAGCATAACCCCTTGGGGCCTCTAAACGGGT
CTTGAGGGGTTTTTTGCTGAAAGGAGGAACTATATCCGGAT
Features (pLannotate 1.2.2; 19 found; start..end, strand, type, name):
     12..440     +  rep_origin     f1 ori (sequence partly withheld): f1 bacteriophage origin of replication; arrow indicates direction of (+) strand synthesis
    493..550     +  promoter       AmpR promoter (fragment): bla
    559..1374    -  CDS            KanR: aminoglycoside phosphotransferase; aph(3')-Ia; confers resistance to kanamycin in bacteria or G418 (Geneticin®) in eukaryotes
   1496..2084    +  rep_origin     ori: high-copy-number ColE1/pMB1/pBR322/pUC origin of replication
   2270..2409    -  misc_feature   bom: basis of mobility region from pBR322
   2511..2702    -  CDS            rop: Rop protein, which maintains plasmids at low copy number; rop
   2719..3099    +  CDS            YPB1_ECOLX: Protein predicted: Swiss-Prot protein existence level 4. From Escherichia coli.
   3171..3462    -  CDS            TcR (fragment): tetracycline efflux protein; tet; confers resistance to tetracycline
   3477..3498    -  protein_bind   CAP binding site: CAP binding activates transcription in the presence of cAMP. E. coli catabolite activator protein
   3511..4593    -  CDS            lacI: lac repressor; lacI; The lac repressor binds to the lac operator to inhibit transcription in E. coli. This inhibition can be relieved by adding lactose or isopropyl-β-D-thiogalactopyranoside (IPTG).
   4594..4671    -  promoter       lacI promoter: lacI
   4679..4958    -  CDS            TcR (fragment): tetracycline efflux protein; tet; confers resistance to tetracycline
   4980..4998    +  promoter       T7 promoter: promoter for bacteriophage T7 RNA polymerase
   4999..5023    +  protein_bind   lac operator: The lac repressor binds to the lac operator to inhibit transcription in E. coli. This inhibition can be relieved by adding lactose or isopropyl-β-D-thiogalactopyranoside (IPTG). lac repressor encoded by lacI
   5038..5060    +  RBS            RBS: efficient ribosome binding site from bacteriophage T7 gene 10 (Olins and Rangwala, 1989)
   5079..5095    +  CDS            capTEV™ (fragment): composite tag for in vivo biotinylation, TEV protease cleavage, and 6xHis tagging
   5142..5492    +  CDS            snf (fragment): SNRPA_DROME - Also known as D25, fs(1)1621, liz. Experimental evidence at protein level: Swiss-Prot protein existence level 1. Binds stem loop II of U1 snRNA. It is the first snRNP to interact with pre-mRNA. This interaction is required for the subsequent binding of U2 snRNP and the U4/U6/U5 tri-snRNP (By similarity). Plays a role in regulating sex-lethal splicing. From Drosophila melanogaster (Fruit fly).
   5503..5552    +  CDS            SET1 (fragment): solubility-enhancement tag derived from T7 phage gene 10B
   5560..5607    +  terminator     T7 terminator: transcription terminator for bacteriophage T7 RNA polymerase
