[The description below was written by a language model from this plasmid's Addgene catalogue record and pLannotate feature annotations shown in this document.]
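Description:
pET28a_6HT-TBP6.7(T50A) is a bacterial expression plasmid built on the pET28a(+) backbone for T7-driven production of a mutant lab-evolved RNA-binding protein in E. coli. It is selected with kanamycin through the aph(3')-Ia KanR gene and replicates from a ColE1/pBR322-type origin. The backbone also carries the bom region and the rop gene, so although the catalogue lists it as high copy, rop normally moderates copy number. An f1 origin is also present, as are backbone remnants that the annotation software labels as tetracycline-resistance fragments.

The insert of about 359 bp was cloned between NcoI and BamHI sites, both retained. It sits downstream of the T7 promoter, a lac operator and the phage T7 gene 10 ribosome binding site, and is followed by the T7 terminator. The plasmid-borne lacI gene supplies repressor, so expression is held off until IPTG induction in a host that provides T7 RNA polymerase. The encoded protein carries an N-terminal 6xHis tag and a TEV protease site, allowing metal-affinity purification and then tag removal. These are fused to TBP6.7 bearing the T50A substitution.

The automated annotation matches the coding region to the U1A/snf family of snRNP proteins, consistent with the associated publication's description of TBPs as lab-evolved RRM domains that bind HIV TAR RNA. The short "SET1" hit after the insert is probably residual vector sequence rather than an intended tag.

According to the record, T50 makes an intramolecular contact that steers the lab-evolved R49 into an RNA-binding conformation, and this alanine mutant serves to test that role. The two sequence records, 5,632 and 5,636 nt, show the same feature layout.
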