Addgene plasmid #112727: pET28a_6HT-TBP6.7(T50A)
Purpose: Lav-evolved amino acid T50 within TBPs is important in engaging intramolecularly to steer also lab-evolved R49 into conformation compatible binding to RNA.
Depositing lab: Joseph Wedekind. Depositing organization: University of Rochester Medical Center. Publication: Structure of HIV TAR in complex with a Lab-Evolved RRM provides insight into duplex RNA recognition and synthesis of a constrained peptide that impairs transcription. Belashov IA, Crawford DW, Cavender CE, Dai P, Beardslee PC, Mathews DH, Pentelute BL, McNaughton BR, Wedekind JE. Nucleic Acids Res. 2018 Jul 27;46(13):6401-6415. doi: 10.1093/nar/gky529. PubMed 29961805.
Backbone
  Vector backbone: pET28a(+)
  Backbone size w/o insert (bp): 5277
  Vector type: Bacterial Expression
Growth in bacteria
  Bacterial resistance: Kanamycin, 50 μg/mL
  Growth temperature: 37°C
  Growth strain: DH5alpha
  Copy number: High Copy
Gene/Insert
  Gene/Insert name: 6His-TEV-TBP6.7(T50A)
  Insert size (bp): 359
  Mutation: T50A
  Promoter: T7
  Tag / fusion protein: 6His-TEV (N terminal on insert)
  Cloning method: Restriction Enzyme; 5′ cloning site NcoI (not destroyed); 3′ cloning site BamHI (not destroyed)
  Sequencing primers: 5′ T7 promoter; 3′ T7 terminator
Terms and licenses: Academic/Nonprofit Terms; Industry Terms: Not Available to Industry
How to cite: pET28a_6HT-TBP6.7(T50A) was a gift from Joseph Wedekind (Addgene plasmid # 112727 ; http://n2t.net/addgene:112727 ; RRID:Addgene_112727)
