>Addgene plasmid #112727 | pET28a_6HT-TBP6.7(T50A) | depositor partial sequence | sequence record 212437 | Insert only
CCATGGGCAGCAGCCATCATCATCATCATCACAGCAGCGGCGAGAACCTGTACTTCCAGGGCCATATGGC
AGTTCCCGAGACCCGCCCTAACCACACTATTTATATCAACAACCTCAATTCGAAGATCAAGAAGGATGAG
CTAAAAAAGTCCCTGCACGCCATCTTCTCCCGGTTTGGCCAGATCCTGGATATCCTGGTACCGCGGCAGC
GGGCGCCGAGGGGCCAGGCCTTTGTCATCTTCAAGGAGGTCAGCAGCGCCACCAACGCCCTGCGCTCCAT
GCAGGGTTTCCCTTTCTATGACAAACCTATGCGTATCCAGTATGCCAAGACCGACAAGCGTATCCCGGCC
AAGATGAAATGATAGGGATCC
